>Addgene plasmid #198718 | RhoA gRNA #1 | addgene full sequence | sequence record 394368 | Addgene NGS Result
TTTGAATGTATTTAGAAAAATAAACAAATAGGGGTTCCGCGCACATTTCCCCGAAAAGTGCCACCTGACG
TGAGGGCCTATTTCCCATGATTCCTTCATATTTGCATATACGATACAAGGCTGTTAGAGAGATAATTAGA
ATTAATTTGACTGTAAACACAAAGATATTAGTACAAAATACGTGACGTAGAAAGTAATAATTTCTTGGGT
AGTTTGCAGTTTTAAAATTATGTTTTAAAATGGACTATCATATGCTTACCGTAACTTGAAAGTATTTCGA
TTTCTTGGCTTTATATATCTTGTGGAAAGGACGAAACACCGAACTATGTGGCGGATATCGGTTTTAGAGC
TAGAAATAGCAAGTTAAAATAAGGCTAGTCCGTTATCAACTTGAAAAAGTGGCACCGAGTCGGTGCTTTT
TTTCTAGACCCAGCTTTCTTGTACAAAGTTGGCATTAGATCCGCTGCATTAATGAATCGGCCAACGCGCG
GGGAGAGGCGGTTTGCGTATTGGGCGCTCTTCCGCTTCCTCGCTCACTGACTCGCTGCGCTCGGTCGTTC
GGCTGCGGCGAGCGGTATCAGCTCACTCAAAGGCGGTAATACGGTTATCCACAGAATCAGGGGATAACGC
AGGAAAGAACATGTGAGCAAAAGGCCAGAATTCGAGCTCGGTACCCGGGGATCCTCTAGAGTCGACCTGC
AGGCATGCAAGCTTGGCGTAATCATGGTCATAGCTGTTTCCTGTGTGAAATTGTTATCCGCTCACAATTC
CACACAACATACGAGCCGGAAGCATAAAGTGTAAAGCCTGGGGTGCCTAATGAGTGAGCTAACTCACATT
AATTGCGTTGCGCTCACTGCCCGCTTTCCAGTCGGGAAACCTGTCGTGCCAGCTGCATTAATGAATCGGC
CAACGCGCGGGGAGAGGCGGTTTGCGTATTGGGCGCTCTTCCGCTTCCTCGCTCACTGACTCGCTGCGCT
CGGTCGTTCGGCTGCGGCGAGCGGTATCAGCTCACTCAAAGGCGGTAATACGGTTATCCACAGAATCAGG
GGATAACGCAGGAAAGAACATGTGAGCAAAAGGCCAGCAAAAGGCCAGGAACCGTAAAAAGGCCGCGTTG
CTGGCGTTTTTCCATAGGCTCCGCCCCCCTGACGAGCATCACAAAAATCGACGCTCAAGTCAGAGGTGGC
GAAACCCGACAGGACTATAAAGATACCAGGCGTTTCCCCCTGGAAGCTCCCTCGTGCGCTCTCCTGTTCC
GACCCTGCCGCTTACCGGATACCTGTCCGCCTTTCTCCCTTCGGGAAGCGTGGCGCTTTCTCATAGCTCA
CGCTGTAGGTATCTCAGTTCGGTGTAGGTCGTTCGCTCCAAGCTGGGCTGTGTGCACGAACCCCCCGTTC
AGCCCGACCGCTGCGCCTTATCCGGTAACTATCGTCTTGAGTCCAACCCGGTAAGACACGACTTATCGCC
ACTGGCAGCAGCCACTGGTAACAGGATTAGCAGAGCGAGGTATGTAGGCGGTGCTACAGAGTTCTTGAAG
TGGTGGCCTAACTACGGCTACACTAGAAGAACAGTATTTGGTATCTGCGCTCTGCTGAAGCCAGTTACCT
TCGGAAAAAGAGTTGGTAGCTCTTGATCCGGCAAACAAACCACCGCTGGTAGCGGTGGTTTTTTTGTTTG
CAAGCAGCAGATTACGCGCAGAAAAAAAGGATCTCAAGAAGATCCTTTGATCTTTTCTACGGGGTCTGAC
GCTCAGTGGAACGAAAACTCACGTTAAGGGATTTTGGTCATGAGATTATCAAAAAGGATCTTCACCTAGA
TCCTTTTAAATTAAAAATGAAGTTTTAAATCAATCTAAAGTATATATGAGTAAACTTGGTCTGACAGTTA
CCAATGCTTAATCAGTGAGGCACCTATCTCAGCGATCTGTCTATTTCGTTCATCCATAGTTGCCTGACTC
CCCGTCGTGTAGATAACTACGATACGGGAGGGCTTACCATCTGGCCCCAGTGCTGCAATGATACCGCGAG
ACCCACGCTCACCGGCTCCAGATTTATCAGCAATAAACCAGCCAGCCGGAAGGGCCGAGCGCAGAAGTGG
TCCTGCAACTTTATCCGCCTCCATCCAGTCTATTAATTGTTGCCGGGAAGCTAGAGTAAGTAGTTCGCCA
GTTAATAGTTTGCGCAACGTTGTTGCCATTGCTACAGGCATCGTGGTGTCACGCTCGTCGTTTGGTATGG
CTTCATTCAGCTCCGGTTCCCAACGATCAAGGCGAGTTACATGATCCCCCATGTTGTGCAAAAAAGCGGT
TAGCTCCTTCGGTCCTCCGATCGTTGTCAGAAGTAAGTTGGCCGCAGTGTTATCACTCATGGTTATGGCA
GCACTGCATAATTCTCTTACTGTCATGCCATCCGTAAGATGCTTTTCTGTGACTGGTGAGTACTCAACCA
AGTCATTCTGAGAATAGTGTATGCGGCGACCGAGTTGCTCTTGCCCGGCGTCAATACGGGATAATACCGC
GCCACATAGCAGAACTTTAAAAGTGCTCATCATTGGAAAACGTTCTTCGGGGCGAAAACTCTCAAGGATC
TTACCGCTGTTGAGATCCAGTTCGATGTAACCCACTCGTGCACCCAACTGATCTTCAGCATCTTTTACTT
TCACCAGCGTTTCTGGGTGAGCAAAAACAGGAAGGCAAAATGCCGCAAAAAAGGGAATAAGGGCGACACG
GAAATGTTGAATACTCATACTCTTCCTTTTTCAATATTATTGAAGCATTTATCAGGGTTATTGTCTCATG
AGCGGATACATA
Features (pLannotate 1.2.2; 13 found; start..end, strand, type, name):
     72..312     +  promoter       U6 promoter: RNA polymerase III promoter for human U6 snRNA
    341..416     +  misc_RNA       gRNA scaffold: guide RNA scaffold for the Streptococcus pyogenes CRISPR/Cas9 system
    428..449     -  protein_bind   attB2 (fragment): mutant version of attB; recombination site for the Gateway® BP reaction BP Clonase™
    463..517     -  CDS            lacI (fragment): lac repressor; lacI; The lac repressor binds to the lac operator to inhibit transcription in E. coli. This inhibition can be relieved by adding lactose or isopropyl-β-D-thiogalactopyranoside (IPTG).
    519..652     -  rep_origin     RSF ori (fragment): Plasmids containing the RSF 1030 origin of replication can be propagated in E. coli cells that contain additional plasmids with compatible origins.
    658..714     +  misc_feature   MCS: pUC18/19 multiple cloning site
    751..767     -  protein_bind   lac operator: The lac repressor binds to the lac operator to inhibit transcription in E. coli. This inhibition can be relieved by adding lactose or isopropyl-β-D-thiogalactopyranoside (IPTG). lac repressor encoded by lacI
    775..805     -  promoter       lac promoter: promoter for the E. coli lac operon
    820..841     -  protein_bind   CAP binding site: CAP binding activates transcription in the presence of cAMP. E. coli catabolite activator protein
    854..946     -  CDS            lacI (fragment): lac repressor; lacI; The lac repressor binds to the lac operator to inhibit transcription in E. coli. This inhibition can be relieved by adding lactose or isopropyl-β-D-thiogalactopyranoside (IPTG).
   1129..1717    -  rep_origin     ori: high-copy-number ColE1/pMB1/pBR322/pUC origin of replication
   1888..2748    -  CDS            AmpR: β-lactamase; bla; confers resistance to ampicillin, carbenicillin, and related antibiotics
   2749..41      -  promoter       AmpR promoter (across the origin): bla
