[The description below was written by a language model from this plasmid's Addgene catalogue record and pLannotate feature annotations shown in this document.]
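Description:
RhoA gRNA #1 is a small (about 2.8 kb) mammalian CRISPR guide-expression plasmid built on a minimal "gRNA backbone" and designed for Cas9-mediated knockout of mouse Rhoa, the gene for the small GTPase RhoA. It is the first of a numbered set of guides against this gene. The working cassette consists of the human U6 promoter, an RNA polymerase III promoter suited to producing short, uncapped transcripts. This is followed by a short gap, which is where the Rhoa-targeting spacer introduced by Gibson cloning would sit, and then the Streptococcus pyogenes Cas9 guide RNA scaffold. Transcription therefore yields a single guide RNA that directs SpCas9 to the Rhoa locus. The plasmid carries no Cas9 coding sequence and no mammalian selection marker or reporter, so the nuclease must be supplied separately, for example from a co-delivered plasmid or a Cas9-expressing host.

Propagation in E. coli relies on a ColE1/pUC-type origin and an ampicillin resistance gene (β-lactamase) driven by its own promoter. The catalogue lists the plasmid as low copy, whereas the annotated origin is of a type normally described as high copy. The remaining annotations are cloning-vector remnants rather than functional parts of the design: a pUC18/19 multiple cloning site, the lac promoter, operator and CAP binding site, an attB2 Gateway fragment, and short matches to lacI and the RSF origin. The associated study concerns synaptic competition in developing mouse mitral cells, which is consistent with use of this guide for loss-of-function experiments on RhoA in mouse neurons.
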