Addgene plasmid #198718: RhoA gRNA #1
Purpose: Cas9-mediated knockout of RhoA in mammalian cells #1
Depositing lab: Takeshi Imai. Depositing organization: Kyushu University. Publication: Activity-dependent local protection and lateral inhibition control synaptic competition in developing mitral cells in mice. Fujimoto S, Leiwe MN, Aihara S, Sakaguchi R, Muroyama Y, Kobayakawa R, Kobayakawa K, Saito T, Imai T. Dev Cell. 2023 Jul 24;58(14):1221-1236.e7. doi: 10.1016/j.devcel.2023.05.004. Epub 2023 Jun 7. PubMed 37290446.
Backbone
  Vector backbone: gRNA backbone
  Backbone size w/o insert (bp): 2733
  Total vector size (bp): 2813
  Vector type: Mammalian Expression, CRISPR
Growth in bacteria
  Bacterial resistance: Ampicillin, 100 μg/mL
  Growth temperature: 37°C
  Growth strain: DH5alpha
  Copy number: Low Copy
Gene/Insert
  Gene/Insert name: RhoA
  gRNA/shRNA sequence: aaactatgtggcggatatcgagg
  Species: M. musculus (mouse)
  Entrez Gene: Rhoa (a.k.a. Arha, Arha1, Arha2)
  Promoter: U6
  Cloning method: Gibson Cloning
  Sequencing primers: 5′ None; 3′ M13R
Terms and licenses: Academic/Nonprofit Terms; Industry Terms: Not Available to Industry
Depositor comments: Please visit https://doi.org/10.1101/625616 for bioRxiv preprint.
How to cite: RhoA gRNA #1 was a gift from Takeshi Imai (Addgene plasmid # 198718 ; http://n2t.net/addgene:198718 ; RRID:Addgene_198718)
